Addgene plasmid #81841: pDONR223_LCE1B_WT
Purpose: Gateway Donor vector containing LCE1B , part of the Target Accelerator Plasmid Collection.
Depositing lab: Jesse Boehm & William Hahn & David Root. Depositing organization: Broad Institute. Publication: Systematic Functional Interrogation of Rare Cancer Variants Identifies Oncogenic Alleles. Kim E, Ilic N, Shrestha Y, Zou L, Kamburov A, Zhu C, Yang X, Lubonja R, Tran N, Nguyen C, Lawrence MS, Piccioni F, Bagul M, Doench JG, Chouinard CR, Wu X, Hogstrom L, Natoli T, Tamayo P, Horn H, Corsello SM, Lage K, Root DE, Subramanian A, Golub TR, Getz G, Boehm JS, Hahn WC. Cancer Discov. 2016 Jul;6(7):714-26. doi: 10.1158/2159-8290.CD-16-0160. Epub 2016 May 4. PubMed 27147599.
Backbone
  Vector backbone: pDONR223
  Backbone manufacturer: Invitrogen
  Backbone size w/o insert (bp): 2790
  Vector type: Gateway Entry vector
Growth in bacteria
  Bacterial resistance: Spectinomycin, 50 μg/mL
  Growth temperature: 37°C
  Growth strain: DH5alpha
  Copy number: High Copy
Gene/Insert
  Gene/Insert name: LCE1B
  Species: H. sapiens (human)
  Mutation: WT
  GenBank ID: NM_178349.1
  Entrez Gene: LCE1B (a.k.a. LEP2, SPRL2A)
  Promoter: None
  Cloning method: Gateway Cloning
  Sequencing primers: 5′ M13pUC-fwd; 3′ M13-Rev
Terms and licenses: Academic/Nonprofit Terms; Industry Terms: Not Available to Industry
Depositor comments: Closed state: stop codon immediately follows insert
How to cite: pDONR223_LCE1B_WT was a gift from Jesse Boehm & William Hahn & David Root (Addgene plasmid # 81841 ; http://n2t.net/addgene:81841 ; RRID:Addgene_81841)
