[The description below was written by a language model from this plasmid's Addgene catalogue record and pLannotate feature annotations shown in this document.]
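Description:
pDONR223_LCE1B_WT is a Gateway entry clone built in the Invitrogen pDONR223 backbone and carrying the wild-type human LCE1B open reading frame (also known as LEP2 or SPRL2A), which encodes a late cornified envelope protein, a precursor of the cornified envelope of the stratum corneum. The plasmid is maintained in E. coli at high copy through a ColE1/pUC-type origin and is selected with spectinomycin via the aadA (SmR) aminoglycoside adenylyltransferase gene. The automated annotation also picks up a fragment of a class 1 integron Pc promoter and a short gentamicin-resistance remnant just upstream of that marker. Small lacZα and lacI fragments and the rrnB T1 and T2 terminators are further backbone features; the terminators help insulate the cloning region from read-through transcription.

The LCE1B coding sequence sits between two attL recombination sites, annotated here as attL3 and a partial attL2; the naming comes from automated feature matching. These sites allow the ORF to be moved by an LR Clonase reaction into any compatible Gateway destination vector. No promoter drives the insert in this plasmid, so it serves as a shuttle and archival clone rather than an expression construct; the only annotated phage promoter is a T7 promoter lying outside the attL-flanked cassette and facing the insert in antisense orientation. The clone is in the "closed" configuration, with a stop codon immediately after the insert, so C-terminal tags supplied by a destination vector will not be fused to the protein. It belongs to the Target Accelerator Plasmid Collection, a resource assembled for systematic functional testing of cancer-associated gene variants, where wild-type clones such as this one serve as the reference allele.
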