Features (pLannotate 1.2.2; 12 found; start..end, strand, type, name):
     38..74      -  CDS            lacZα (fragment): LacZα fragment of β-galactosidase; lacZ fragment
     91..186     +  protein_bind   attL3: mutant version of attL; recombination site for the Gateway® LR reaction LR Clonase™
    192..545     +  CDS            LCE1B: LCE1B_HUMAN - Also known as LEP2, SPRL2A. Experimental evidence at protein level: Swiss-Prot protein existence level 1. Precursors of the cornified envelope of the stratum corneum. From Homo sapiens (Human).
    556..649     -  protein_bind   attL2 (fragment): mutant version of attL; recombination site for the Gateway® LR reaction LR Clonase™
    667..685     -  promoter       T7 promoter: promoter for bacteriophage T7 RNA polymerase
    875..898     +  promoter       Pc promoter (fragment): intI1 (promoter lies within the coding sequence); class 1 integron promoter
   1074..1130    +  CDS            GmR (fragment): gentamycin acetyltransferase; aacC1; confers resistance to gentamycin
   1137..1928    +  CDS            SmR: aminoglycoside adenylyltransferase (Murphy, 1985); aadA; confers resistance to spectinomycin and streptomycin
   2021..2609    +  rep_origin     ori: high-copy-number ColE1/pMB1/pBR322/pUC origin of replication
   2792..2884    +  CDS            lacI (fragment): lac repressor; lacI; The lac repressor binds to the lac operator to inhibit transcription in E. coli. This inhibition can be relieved by adding lactose or isopropyl-β-D-thiogalactopyranoside (IPTG).
   2939..2966    -  terminator     rrnB T2 terminator: transcription terminator T2 from the E. coli rrnB gene
   3098..3141    +  terminator     rrnB T1 terminator: Escherichia coli rrnB; transcription terminator T1 from the E. coli rrnB gene
>Addgene plasmid #81841 | pDONR223_LCE1B_WT | addgene full sequence | sequence record 168727 | Addgene NGS Result
GGCAGTTCCCTACTCTCGCGTTAACGCTAGCATGGATGTTTTCCCAGTCACGACGTTGTAAAACGACGGC
CAGTCTTAAGCTCGGGCCCCAAATAATGATTTTATTTTGACTGATAGTGACCTGTTCGTTGCAACAAATT
GATGAGCAATGCTTTTTTATAATGCCAACTTTGTACAAAAAAGTTGGCACCATGTCCTGCCAGCAGAACC
AGCAGCAGTGCCAGCCCCCTCCCAAGTGCATCCCCAAGTGCCCTCCCAAGTGCCTCACCCCTAGATGCCC
CCCAAAGTGTCCCCCTAAGTGTCCTCCAGTCTCTTCCTGCTGCAGTGTCAGCTCCGGAGGCTGCTGTGGC
TCCAGCTCTGGGGGAAGCTGTGGCTCCAGCTCTGGGGGTTGCTGCAGTTCTGGGGGAGGTGGCTGCTGCC
TGAGCCACCACAGGCGCCGTAGGTCCCACTGCCACAGACCCCAGAGCTCTGGCTGCTGCAGCCAGCCCTC
CGGGGGCTCCAGCTGCTGTGGAGGAGGGAGTGGCCAGCACTCTGGAGGCTGCTGCTGATTGCCAACTTTC
TTGTACAAAGTTGTCATTATAAGAAAGCATTGCTTATCAATTTGTTGCAACGAACAGGTCACTATCAGTC
AAAATAAAATCATTATTTGCCATCCAGCTGATATCCCCTATAGTGAGTCGTATTACATGGTCATAGCTGT
TTCCTGGCAGCTCTGGCCCGTGTCTCAAAATCTCTGATGTTACATTGCACAAGATAAAAATATATCATCA
TGCCTCCTCTAGACCAGCCAGGACAGAAATGCCTCGACTTCGCTGCTACCCAAGGTTGCCGGGTGACGCA
CACCGTGGAAACGGATGAAGGCACGAACCCAGTGGACATAAGCCTGTTCGGTTCGTAAGCTGTAATGCAA
GTAGCGTATGCGCTCACGCAACTGGTCCAGAACCTTGACCGAACGCAGCGGTGGTAACGGCGCAGTGGCG
GTTTTCATGGCTTGTTATGACTGTTTTTTTGGGGTACAGTCTATGCCTCGGGCATCCAAGCAGCAAGCGC
GTTACGCCGTGGGTCGATGTTTGATGTTATGGAGCAGCAACGATGTTACGCAGCAGGGCAGTCGCCCTAA
AACAAAGTTAAACATTATGAGGGAAGCGGTGATCGCCGAAGTATCGACTCAACTATCAGAGGTAGTTGGC
GTCATCGAGCGCCATCTCGAACCGACGTTGCTGGCCGTACATTTGTACGGCTCCGCAGTGGATGGCGGCC
TGAAGCCACACAGTGATATTGATTTGCTGGTTACGGTGACCGTAAGGCTTGATGAAACAACGCGGCGAGC
TTTGATCAACGACCTTTTGGAAACTTCGGCTTCCCCTGGAGAGAGCGAGATTCTCCGCGCTGTAGAAGTC
ACCATTGTTGTGCACGACGACATCATTCCGTGGCGTTATCCAGCTAAGCGCGAACTGCAATTTGGAGAAT
GGCAGCGCAATGACATTCTTGCAGGTATCTTCGAGCCAGCCACGATCGACATTGATCTGGCTATCTTGCT
GACAAAAGCAAGAGAACATAGCGTTGCCTTGGTAGGTCCAGCGGCGGAGGAACTCTTTGATCCGGTTCCT
GAACAGGATCTATTTGAGGCGCTAAATGAAACCTTAACGCTATGGAACTCGCCGCCCGACTGGGCTGGCG
ATGAGCGAAATGTAGTGCTTACGTTGTCCCGCATTTGGTACAGCGCAGTAACCGGCAAAATCGCGCCGAA
GGATGTCGCTGCCGACTGGGCAATGGAGCGCCTGCCGGCCCAGTATCAGCCCGTCATACTTGAAGCTAGA
CAGGCTTATCTTGGACAAGAAGAAGATCGCTTGGCCTCGCGCGCAGATCAGTTGGAAGAATTTGTCCACT
ACGTGAAAGGCGAGATCACCAAGGTAGTCGGCAAATAACCCTCGAGCCACCCATGACCAAAATCCCTTAA
CGTGAGTTACGCGTCGTTCCACTGAGCGTMAGACCCCGTAGAAAAGATCAAAGGATCTTCTTGAGATCCT
TTTTTTCTGCGCGTAATCTGCTGCTTGCAAACAAAAAAACCACCGCTACCAGCGGTGGTTTGTTTGCCGG
ATCAAGAGCTACCAACTCTTTTTCCGAAGGTAACTGGCTTCAGCAGAGCGCAGATACCAAATACTGTTCT
TCTAGTGTAGCCGTAGTTAGGCCACCACTTCAAGAACTCTGTAGCACCGCCTACATACCTCGCTCTGCTA
ATCCTGTTACCAGTGGCTGCTGCCAGTGGCGATAAGTCGTGTCTTACCGGGTTGGACTCAAGACGATAGT
TACCGGATAAGGCGCAGCGGTCGGGCTGAACGGGGGGTTCGTGCACACAGCCCAGCTTGGAGCGAACGAC
CTACACCGAACTGAGATACCTACAGCGTGAGCTATGAGAAAGCGCCACGCTTCCCGAAGGGAGAAAGGCG
GACAGGTATCCGGTAAGCGGCAGGGTCGGAACAGGAGAGCGCACGAGGGAGCTTCCAGGGGGAAACGCCT
GGTATCTTTATAGTCCTGTCGGGTTTCGCCACCTCTGACTTGAGCGTCGATTTTTGTGATGCTCGTCAGG
GGGGCGGAGCCTATGGAAAAACGCCAGCAACGCGGCCTTTTTACGGTTCCTGGCCTTTTGCTGGCCTTTT
GCTCACATGTTCTTTCCTGCGTTATCCCCTGATTCTGTGGATAACCGTATTACCGCCTTTGAGTGAGCTG
ATACCGCTCGCCGCAGCCGAACGACCGAGCGCAGCGAGTCAGTGAGCGAGGAAGCGGAAGAGCGCCCAAT
ACGCAAACCGCCTCTCCCCGCGCGTTGGCCGATTCATTAATGCAGCTGGCACGACAGGTTTCCCGACTGG
AAAGCGGGCAGTGAGCGCAACGCAATTAATACGCGTACCGCTAGCCAGGAAGAGTTTGTAGAAACGCAAA
AAGGCCATCCGTCAGGATGGCCTTCTGCTTAGTTTGATGCCTGGCAGTTTATGGCGGGCGTCCTGCCCGC
CACCCTCCGGGCCGTTGCTTCACAACGTTCAAATCCGCTCCCGGCGGATTTGTCCTACTCAGGAGAGCGT
TCACCGACAAACAACAGATAAAACGAAAGGCCCAGTCTTCCGACTGAGCCTTTCGTTTTATTTGATGCCT
