>Addgene plasmid #81841 | pDONR223_LCE1B_WT | depositor partial sequence | sequence record 155160 | Insert sequence
ATGTCCTGCCAGCAGAACCAGCAGCAGTGCCAGCCCCCTCCCAAGTGCATCCCCAAGTGCCCTCCCAAGT
GCCTCACCCCTAGATGCCCCCCAAAGTGTCCCCCTAAGTGTCCTCCAGTCTCTTCCTGCTGCAGTGTCAG
CTCCGGAGGCTGCTGTGGCTCCAGCTCTGGGGGAAGCTGTGGCTCCAGCTCTGGGGGTTGCTGCAGTTCT
GGGGGAGGTGGCTGCTGCCTGAGCCACCACAGGCGCCGTAGGTCCCACTGCCACAGACCCCAGAGCTCTG
GCTGCTGCAGCCAGCCCTCCGGGGGCTCCAGCTGCTGTGGAGGAGGGAGTGGCCAGCACTCTGGAGGCTG
CTGC
